>Addgene plasmid #148965 | pT7-V5-SBP-C1-HsRck-C313AL317A_AI | depositor full sequence | sequence record 291413 | Full Sequence
TAGTTATTAATAGTAATCAATTACGGGGTCATTAGTTCATAGCCCATATATGGAGTTCCGCGTTACATAA
CTTACGGTAAATGGCCCGCCTGGCTGACCGCCCAACGACCCCCGCCCATTGACGTCAATAATGACGTATG
TTCCCATAGTAACGCCAATAGGGACTTTCCATTGACGTCAATGGGTGGAGTATTTACGGTAAACTGCCCA
CTTGGCAGTACATCAAGTGTATCATATGCCAAGTACGCCCCCTATTGACGTCAATGACGGTAAATGGCCC
GCCTGGCATTATGCCCAGTACATGACCTTATGGGACTTTCCTACTTGGCAGTACATCTACGTATTAGTCA
TCGCTATTACCATGGTGATGCGGTTTTGGCAGTACATCAATGGGCGTGGATAGCGGTTTGACTCACGGGG
ATTTCCAAGTCTCCACCCCATTGACGTCAATGGGAGTTTGTTTTGGCACCAAAATCAACGGGACTTTCCA
AAATGTCGTAACAACTCCGCCCCATTGACGCAAATGGGCGGTAGGCGTGTACGGTGGGAGGTCTATATAA
GCAGAGCTCTCTGGCTAACTAGAGAACCCACTGCTTACTGGCTTATCGAAATTAATACGACTCACTATAG
GGAGACCCAAGCTCTAGCGCTACCGGTCGCCACCATGGGTAAGCCTATCCCTAACCCTCTCCTCGGTCTC
GATTCTACGCCCGGAAGCGGTAGCGGTACGATGGACGAGAAGACCACCGGCTGGGGGGGCGGCCACGTGG
TGGAGGGCCTGGCCGGCGAGCTGGAGCAGCTGCGGGCCAGGCTGGAGCACCACCCTCAGGGCCAGCGGGA
GCCCAGATCTATGGGTCTGTCCAGTCAAAATGGTCAGCTGAGAGGCCCTGTGAAACCCACTGGTGGCCCT
GGAGGAGGGGGCACACAGACACAGCAACAGATGAACCAGCTGAAAAACACCAACACAATCAATAATGGCA
CTCAGCAGCAAGCACAGAGTATGACCACCACTATTAAACCTGGTGATGACTGGAAAAAGACTTTAAAACT
CCCTCCAAAGGATCTAAGAATCAAAACTTCGGATGTGACCTCCACAAAAGGAAATGAGTTTGAAGATTAC
TGTTTGAAACGGGAGTTACTGATGGGAATTTTTGAAATGGGCTGGGAAAAGCCATCTCCTATTCAGGAGG
AGAGCATTCCCATTGCTTTATCTGGTAGGGATATCTTAGCTAGAGCAAAAAATGGAACAGGCAAGAGCGG
TGCCTACCTCATTCCCTTACTTGAACGGCTAGACCTGAAGAAGGACAATATACAAGCAATGGTGATTGTT
CCCACTAGAGAACTTGCTCTACAGGTCAGTCAAATTTGCATCCAGGTCAGCAAACACATGGGAGGGGCCA
AAGTGATGGCAACCACAGGAGGAACCAATTTACGAGATGACATAATGAGGCTTGATGATACAGTGCACGT
GGTGATTGCTACCCCTGGGAGAATCCTGGATCTTATTAAGAAAGGAGTAGCAAAGGTTGATCATGTCCAG
ATGATAGTATTGGATGAGGCAGATAAGTTGCTGTCACAGGATTTTGTGCAGATAATGGAGGATATTATTC
TCACGCTACCTAAAAACAGGCAGATTTTACTATATTCCGCTACTTTCCCTCTTAGTGTACAGAAGTTCAT
GAATTCCCATTTGCAGAAACCCTATGAGATTAACCTGATGGAGGAACTAACTCTGAAGGGAGTAACCCAG
TACTACGCATATGTAACTGAGCGCCAAAAAGTACACGCCCTCAACACAGCCTTCTCCAGGCTTCAGATAA
ACCAGTCGATCATTTTCTGTAACTCCTCTCAGCGAGTTGAATTGCTAGCCAAGAAGATTTCTCAACTGGG
TTATTCTTGCTTCTATATTCATGCTAAAATGAGGCAGGAACATCGAAATCGTGTATTTCATGATTTCCGA
AATGGCTTATGCCGCAATCTTGTTTGCACTGATCTGTTTACCCGAGGTATTGATATACAAGCTGTGAATG
TGGTAATAAACTTTGATTTCCCAAAGCTGGCAGAGACCTATCTCCATCGTATTGGAAGATCAGGTCGCTT
TGGTCATCTTGGCTTAGCCATCAACTTGATCACATATGATGATCGCTTCAACCTGAAAAGTATTGAGGAG
CAGCTGGGAACAGAAATTAAACCTATTCCGAGCAACATTGATAAGAGCCTGTATGTGGCAGAATACCACA
GCGAGCCTGTAGAAGATGAGAAACCTTAACAATTCTGCAGTCGACGGATCCACCGGATCTAGATAACTGA
TCATAATCAGCCATACCACATTTGTAGAGGTTTTACTTGCTTTAAAAAACCTCCCACACCTCCCCCTGAA
CCTGAAACATAAAATGAATGCAATTGTTGTTGTTAACTTGTTTATTGCAGCTTATAATGGTTACAAATAA
AGCAATAGCATCACAAATTTCACAAATAAAGCATTTTTTTCACTGCATTCTAGTTGTGGTTTGTCCAAAC
TCATCAATGTATCTTAACGCGTAAATTGTAAGCGTTAATATTTTGTTAAAATTCGCGTTAAATTTTTGTT
AAATCAGCTCATTTTTTAACCAATAGGCCGAAATCGGCAAAATCCCTTATAAATCAAAAGAATAGACCGA
GATAGGGT
[37 nt withheld, positions 2669-2705]
AAAGAACGTGGACTCCAACGTCAAAGG
[49 nt withheld, positions 2733-2781]
T
[91 nt withheld, positions 2783-2873]
G
[124 nt withheld, positions 2875-2998]
CAGGTGGCACTTTTCGGGGAAATGTGCGCGGAACCCCTATTTGTTTATTTTTCTAAATACATTCAAATAT
GTATCCGCTCATGAGACAATAACCCTGATAAATGCTTCAATAATATTGAAAAAGGAAGAGTCCTGAGGCG
GAAAGAACCAGCTGTGGAATGTGTGTCAGTTAGGGTGTGGAAAGTCCCCAGGCTCCCCAGCAGGCAGAAG
TATGCAAAGCATGCATCTCAATTAGTCAGCAACCAGGTGTGGAAAGTCCCCAGGCTCCCCAGCAGGCAGA
AGTATGCAAAGCATGCATCTCAATTAGTCAGCAACCATAGTCCCGCCCCTAACTCCGCCCATCCCGCCCC
TAACTCCGCCCAGTTCCGCCCATTCTCCGCCCCATGGCTGACTAATTTTTTTTATTTATGCAGAGGCCGA
GGCCGCCTCGGCCTCTGAGCTATTCCAGAAGTAGTGAGGAGGCTTTTTTGGAGGCCTAGGCTTTTGCAAA
GATCGATCAAGAGACAGGATGAGGATCGTTTCGCATGATTGAACAAGATGGATTGCACGCAGGTTCTCCG
GCCGCTTGGGTGGAGAGGCTATTCGGCTATGACTGGGCACAACAGACAATCGGCTGCTCTGATGCCGCCG
TGTTCCGGCTGTCAGCGCAGGGGCGCCCGGTTCTTTTTGTCAAGACCGACCTGTCCGGTGCCCTGAATGA
ACTGCAAGACGAGGCAGCGCGGCTATCGTGGCTGGCCACGACGGGCGTTCCTTGCGCAGCTGTGCTCGAC
GTTGTCACTGAAGCGGGAAGGGACTGGCTGCTATTGGGCGAAGTGCCGGGGCAGGATCTCCTGTCATCTC
ACCTTGCTCCTGCCGAGAAAGTATCCATCATGGCTGATGCAATGCGGCGGCTGCATACGCTTGATCCGGC
TACCTGCCCATTCGACCACCAAGCGAAACATCGCATCGAGCGAGCACGTACTCGGATGGAAGCCGGTCTT
GTCGATCAGGATGATCTGGACGAAGAGCATCAGGGGCTCGCGCCAGCCGAACTGTTCGCCAGGCTCAAGG
CGAGCATGCCCGACGGCGAGGATCTCGTCGTGACCCATGGCGATGCCTGCTTGCCGAATATCATGGTGGA
AAATGGCCGCTTTTCTGGATTCATCGACTGTGGCCGGCTGGGTGTGGCGGACCGCTATCAGGACATAGCG
TTGGCTACCCGTGATATTGCTGAAGAGCTTGGCGGCGAATGGGCTGACCGCTTCCTCGTGCTTTACGGTA
TCGCCGCTCCCGATTCGCAGCGCATCGCCTTCTATCGCCTTCTTGACGAGTTCTTCTGAGCGGGACTCTG
GGGTTCGAAATGACCGACCAAGCGACGCCCAACCTGCCATCACGAGATTTCGATTCCACCGCCGCCTTCT
ATGAAAGGTTGGGCTTCGGAATCGTTTTCCGGGACGCCGGCTGGATGATCCTCCAGCGCGGGGATCTCAT
GCTGGAGTTCTTCGCCCACCCTAGGGGGAGGCTAACTGAAACACGGAAGGAGACAATACCGGAAGGAACC
CGCGCTATGACGGCAATAAAAAGACAGAATAAAACGCACGGTGTTGGGTCGTTTGTTCATAAACGCGGGG
TTCGGTCCCAGGGCTGGCACTCTGTCGATACCCCACCGAGACCCCATTGGGGCCAATACGCCCGCGTTTC
TTCCTTTTCCCCACCCCACCCCCCAAGTTCGGGTGAAGGCCCAGGGCTCGCAGCCAACGTCGGGGCGGCA
GGCCCTGCCATAGCCTCAGGTTACTCATATATACTTTAGATTGATTTAAAACTTCATTTTTAATTTAAAA
GGATCTAGGTGAAGATCCTTTTTGATAATCTCATGACCAAAATCCCTTAACGTGAGTTTTCGTTCCACTG
AGCGTCAGACCCCGTAGAAAAGATCAAAGGATCTTCTTGAGATCCTTTTTTTCTGCGCGTAATCTGCTGC
TTGCAAACAAAAAAACCACCGCTACCAGCGGTGGTTTGTTTGCCGGATCAAGAGCTACCAACTCTTTTTC
CGAAGGTAACTGGCTTCAGCAGAGCGCAGATACCAAATACTGTCCTTCTAGTGTAGCCGTAGTTAGGCCA
CCACTTCAAGAACTCTGTAGCACCGCCTACATACCTCGCTCTGCTAATCCTGTTACCAGTGGCTGCTGCC
AGTGGCGATAAGTCGTGTCTTACCGGGTTGGACTCAAGACGATAGTTACCGGATAAGGCGCAGCGGTCGG
GCTGAACGGGGGGTTCGTGCACACAGCCCAGCTTGGAGCGAACGACCTACACCGAACTGAGATACCTACA
GCGTGAGCTATGAGAAAGCGCCACGCTTCCCGAAGGGAGAAAGGCGGACAGGTATCCGGTAAGCGGCAGG
GTCGGAACAGGAGAGCGCACGAGGGAGCTTCCAGGGGGAAACGCCTGGTATCTTTATAGTCCTGTCGGGT
TTCGCCACCTCTGACTTGAGCGTCGATTTTTGTGATGCTCGTCAGGGGGGCGGAGCCTATGGAAAAACGC
CAGCAACGCGGCCTTTTTACGGTTCCTGGCCTTTTGCTGGCCTTTTGCTCACATGTTCTTTCCTGCGTTA
TCCCCTGATTCTGTGGATAACCGTATTACCGCCATGCAT
Features (pLannotate 1.2.2; 18 found; start..end, strand, type, name):
     61..364     +  enhancer       CMV enhancer: human cytomegalovirus immediate early enhancer
    365..568     +  promoter       CMV promoter: human cytomegalovirus (CMV) immediate early promoter
    564..597     +  LTR            5' LTR (truncated) (fragment): truncated 5' long terminal repeat (LTR) from HIV-1
    613..631     +  promoter       T7 promoter: promoter for bacteriophage T7 RNA polymerase
    668..709     +  CDS            V5 tag: epitope tag from simian virus 5
    731..844     +  CDS            SBP: streptavidin-binding peptide selected from a peptide library; binds streptavidin with nanomolar affinity (Keefe et al., 2001)
    842..2266    +  CDS            DDX6: DDX6_HUMAN - Also known as HLR2, RCK. Experimental evidence at protein level: Swiss-Prot protein existence level 1. Essential for the formation of P-bodies, cytosolic membrane- less ribonucleoprotein granules involved in RNA metabolism through the coordinated storage of mRNAs encoding regulatory functions (PubMed:25995375, PubMed:27342281, PubMed:31422817). Plays a role in P- bodies to coordinate the storage of translationally inactive mRNAs in the cytoplasm and prevent their degradation (PubMed:27342281). In the process of mRNA degradation, plays a role in mRNA decapping (PubMed:16364915). Bl
   2271..2287    +  misc_feature   MCS (fragment): multiple cloning site
   2308..2392    +  CDS            large T antigen (fragment): large T antigen from SV40 (simian virus 40)
   2415..2536    +  polyA_signal   SV40 poly(A) signal: SV40 polyadenylation signal
   2570..2998    -  rep_origin     f1 ori (sequence partly withheld): f1 bacteriophage origin of replication; arrow indicates direction of (+) strand synthesis
   3025..3129    +  promoter       AmpR promoter: bla
   3131..3488    +  promoter       SV40 promoter: SV40 enhancer and early promoter
   3523..4317    +  CDS            NeoR/KanR: aminoglycoside phosphotransferase from Tn5; aph(3')-II (or nptII); confers resistance to neomycin, kanamycin, and G418 (Geneticin®)
   4338..4490    +  CDS            ble (fragment): BLE_KLEPN - Experimental evidence at protein level: Swiss-Prot protein existence level 1. Binding protein with a strong affinity to the bleomycin family of antibiotics. Binds to CL990; an antimitotic-antibiotic compound. From Klebsiella pneumoniae.
   4549..4596    +  polyA_signal   HSV TK poly(A) signal: herpes simplex virus thymidine kinase polyadenylation signal (Cole and Stacy, 1985)
   4687..4703    -  polyA_signal   bGH poly(A) signal (fragment): bovine growth hormone polyadenylation signal
   4925..5513    +  rep_origin     ori: high-copy-number ColE1/pMB1/pBR322/pUC origin of replication
