[The description below was written by a language model from this plasmid's Addgene catalogue record and pLannotate feature annotations shown in this document.]
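Description:
pT7-V5-SBP-C1-HsRck-C313AL317A_AI is a 5.6 kb mammalian expression plasmid encoding human DDX6 (also known as Rck or p54), a DEAD-box RNA helicase involved in P-body assembly, storage of translationally repressed mRNAs and decapping. The name indicates alanine substitutions at C313 and L317. The record lists the backbone as unknown. The annotated layout pairs a CMV-driven cassette terminated by an SV40 poly(A) signal with a dual-promoter NeoR/KanR unit, an f1 ori and a high-copy ColE1/pUC origin, an arrangement typical of "C1"-style N-terminal fusion vectors. The plasmid is propagated in E. coli under kanamycin selection. The Tn5 aminoglycoside phosphotransferase gene is preceded by both a bacterial (bla) promoter and the SV40 enhancer/early promoter and followed by the HSV TK poly(A) signal, so it could also support G418 selection in mammalian cells.

The expression cassette consists of the CMV immediate-early enhancer and promoter followed by a T7 promoter, which would also permit in vitro transcription with T7 RNA polymerase. The open reading frame begins with a V5 epitope tag for immunodetection and a streptavidin-binding peptide (SBP) for affinity pulldown on streptavidin resin, both fused to the N-terminus of the DDX6 coding sequence. A remnant of the multiple cloning site lies downstream. Several short hits in the table (HIV-1 LTR, large T antigen, ble and bGH poly(A) fragments) are probably annotation artefacts or backbone remnants rather than functional elements.

The associated study addresses assembly of the GIGYF–Me31B/DDX6 complex in 4EHP-mediated translational repression. This suggests the double mutant is used in pulldown or co-precipitation experiments to probe a protein interaction surface, although the record does not state the effect of the mutations.
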