Addgene plasmid #148965: pT7-V5-SBP-C1-HsRck-C313AL317A_AI
Purpose: Mammalian Expression of HsRck-C313AL317A
Depositing lab: Elisa Izaurralde. Depositing organization: Max Planck Institute for Developmental Biology. Publication: Molecular basis for GIGYF-Me31B complex assembly in 4EHP-mediated translational repression. Peter D, Ruscica V, Bawankar P, Weber R, Helms S, Valkov E, Igreja C, Izaurralde E. Genes Dev. 2019 Oct 1;33(19-20):1355-1360. doi: 10.1101/gad.329219.119. Epub 2019 Aug 22. PubMed 31439631.
Backbone
  Vector backbone: Unknown
  Vector type: Mammalian Expression
Growth in bacteria
  Bacterial resistance: Kanamycin, 50 μg/mL
  Growth temperature: 37°C
  Growth strain: DH5alpha
  Copy number: High Copy
Gene/Insert
  Gene/Insert name: HsRck-C313AL317A (alt name: DDX6)
  Species: H. sapiens (human)
  Entrez Gene: DDX6 (a.k.a. HLR2, IDDILF, P54, RCK, Rck/p54)
  Cloning method: Unknown
Terms and licenses: Academic/Nonprofit Terms; Industry Terms: Not Available to Industry
Depositor comments: ORF extracted from NCBI: NM_004397.3 Plasmids from this collection were made available to the research community and donated after the lab closed. Please note that the sequence provided by the depositing laboratory may be theoretical/predicted or based on Sanger sequencing results. There may be discrepancies between sequencing results obtained by Addgene and the depositor sequence. If an Addgene verified sequence is not available, please contact before placing your order to request that our lab fully sequence the plasmid.
How to cite: pT7-V5-SBP-C1-HsRck-C313AL317A_AI was a gift from Elisa Izaurralde (Addgene plasmid # 148965 ; http://n2t.net/addgene:148965 ; RRID:Addgene_148965)
